Addgene plasmid #160552: ClCry4 PHR
Purpose: Expression of protein for various experiments including finding interaction partners
Depositing lab: Joseph Takahashi. Depositing organization: University of Texas Southwestern Medical Center. Publication: Chemical and structural analysis of a photoactive vertebrate cryptochrome from pigeon. Zoltowski BD, Chelliah Y, Wickramaratne A, Jarocha L, Karki N, Xu W, Mouritsen H, Hore PJ, Hibbs RE, Green CB, Takahashi JS. Proc Natl Acad Sci U S A. 2019 Sep 24;116(39):19449-19457. doi: 10.1073/pnas.1907875116. Epub 2019 Sep 4. PubMed 31484780.
Backbone
  Vector backbone: Pfast HTb
  Backbone manufacturer: Invitrogen
  Backbone size w/o insert (bp): 4856
  Total vector size (bp): 6400
  Vector type: Insect Expression
  Selectable markers: Gentamicin
Growth in bacteria
  Bacterial resistance: Ampicillin, 100 μg/mL
  Growth temperature: 37°C
  Growth strain: DH5alpha
  Copy number: Low Copy
Gene/Insert
  Gene/Insert name: Clcry4 HR (alt name: Pigeon Cry4)
  Species: C.livia
  Insert size (bp): 1491
  Tag / fusion protein: Hexa his
  Cloning method: Restriction Enzyme; 5′ cloning site BamHI (unknown if destroyed); 3′ cloning site XhoI (unknown if destroyed)
  Sequencing primers: 5′ pfastbac forward; 3′ pfastbac reverse
Terms and licenses: Academic/Nonprofit Terms; Industry Terms: Not Available to Industry
How to cite: ClCry4 PHR was a gift from Joseph Takahashi (Addgene plasmid # 160552 ; http://n2t.net/addgene:160552 ; RRID:Addgene_160552)
