[The description below was written by a language model from this plasmid's Addgene catalogue record and pLannotate feature annotations shown in this document.]
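Description:
ClCry4 PHR is a baculovirus transfer (donor) plasmid for insect-cell protein expression, built on the Invitrogen pFastBac HTb backbone. In E. coli it is maintained through a ColE1/pUC-type origin and selected with ampicillin via the bla gene; an f1 origin is also present. The catalogue lists it as low copy, although the annotated origin is of the type usually described as high copy. The catalogue gives a total size of about 6.4 kb, while the sequenced record is slightly shorter at roughly 6.3 kb.

The payload sits within a mini-Tn7 element bounded by Tn7R and Tn7L. These ends allow the cassette to be transposed into a bacmid in a suitable E. coli host, and the gentamicin acetyltransferase gene inside the element, driven by the Pc integron promoter, provides selection for that step. Expression in infected insect cells is driven by the strong, very late polyhedrin promoter from Autographa californica nucleopolyhedrovirus and terminated by an SV40 polyadenylation signal. The open reading frame begins with an N-terminal hexahistidine tag followed by a TEV protease cleavage site, so the tag can be removed after affinity purification. Downstream is the roughly 1.5 kb insert, cloned between BamHI and XhoI, encoding pigeon (Columba livia) cryptochrome 4; the name suggests the photolyase homology region rather than the full-length protein. The automated annotation labels this region as a fragment of human CRY1, which reflects homology within the cryptochrome family rather than the true source.

The stated purpose is producing the protein for various experiments, including identifying interaction partners, and the associated work concerns chemical and structural analysis of this photoactive vertebrate cryptochrome.
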