Features (pLannotate 1.2.2; 17 found; start..end, strand, type, name):
      2..456     +  rep_origin     f1 ori (sequence partly withheld): f1 bacteriophage origin of replication; arrow indicates direction of (+) strand synthesis
    482..586     +  promoter       AmpR promoter: bla
    587..1447    +  CDS            AmpR: β-lactamase; bla; confers resistance to ampicillin, carbenicillin, and related antibiotics
   1618..2206    +  rep_origin     ori: high-copy-number ColE1/pMB1/pBR322/pUC origin of replication
   2392..2443    -  misc_feature   bom (fragment): basis of mobility region from pBR322
   2511..2735    -  mobile_element Tn7R: mini-Tn7 element (right end of the Tn7 transposon) Tn7
   2802..3335    -  CDS            GmR: gentamycin acetyltransferase; aacC1; confers resistance to gentamycin
   3524..3552    -  promoter       Pc promoter: intI1 (promoter lies within the coding sequence); class 1 integron promoter
   3530..3877    -  CDS            YPR2_ECOLX (fragment): Protein predicted: Swiss-Prot protein existence level 4. From Escherichia coli.
   3904..3995    +  promoter       polyhedrin promoter: polh from Autographa californica; promoter for the baculovirus polyhedrin gene
   4060..4079    +  CDS            8xHis (fragment): 8xHis affinity tag
   4101..4121    +  CDS            TEV site: tobacco etch virus (TEV) protease recognition and cleavage site
   4149..5624    +  CDS            CRY1 (fragment): CRY1_HUMAN - Also known as PHLL1. Experimental evidence at protein level: Swiss-Prot protein existence level 1. Transcriptional repressor which forms a core component of the circadian clock. The circadian clock, an internal time-keeping system, regulates various physiological processes through the generation of approximately 24 hour circadian rhythms in gene expression, which are translated into rhythms in metabolism and behavior. It is derived from the Latin roots 'circa' (about) and 'diem' (day) and acts as an important regulator of a wide array of physiological functions including metabolis
   5669..5752    +  CDS            large T antigen (fragment): large T antigen from SV40 (simian virus 40)
   5775..5909    +  polyA_signal   SV40 poly(A) signal: SV40 polyadenylation signal
   5938..6103    -  mobile_element Tn7L: mini-Tn7 element (left end of the Tn7 transposon) Tn7
   6266..6282    +  CDS            lacZα (fragment): LacZα fragment of β-galactosidase; lacZ fragment
>Addgene plasmid #160552 | ClCry4 PHR | addgene full sequence | sequence record 316506 | Addgene NGS Result
G
[124 nt withheld, positions 2-125]
C
[91 nt withheld, positions 127-217]
A
[49 nt withheld, positions 219-267]
CCTTTGACGTTGGAGTCCACGTTCTT
[37 nt withheld, positions 294-330]
ACCCTATCTCGGTCTATTCTTTTGATTTATAAGGGATTTTGCCGATTTCGGCCTATTGGTTAAAAAATGA
GCTGATTTAACAAAAATTTAACGCGAATTTTAACAAAATATTAACGCTTACAATTTAGGTGGCACTTTTC
GGGGAAATGTGCGCGGAACCCCTATTTGTTTATTTTTCTAAATACATTCAAATATGTATCCGCTCATGAG
ACAATAACCCTGATAAATGCTTCAATAATATTGAAAAAGGAAGAGTATGAGTATTCAACATTTCCGTGTC
GCCCTTATTCCCTTTTTTGCGGCATTTTGCCTTCCTGTTTTTGCTCACCCAGAAACGCTGGTGAAAGTAA
AAGATGCTGAAGATCAGTTGGGTGCACGAGTGGGTTACATCGAACTGGATCTCAACAGCGGTAAGATCCT
TGAGAGTTTTCGCCCCGAAGAACGTTTTCCAATGATGAGCACTTTTAAAGTTCTGCTATGTGGCGCGGTA
TTATCCCGTATTGACGCCGGGCAAGAGCAACTCGGTCGCCGCATACACTATTCTCAGAATGACTTGGTTG
AGTACTCACCAGTCACAGAAAAGCATCTTACGGATGGCATGACAGTAAGAGAATTATGCAGTGCTGCCAT
AACCATGAGTGATAACACTGCGGCCAACTTACTTCTGACAACGATCGGAGGACCGAAGGAGCTAACCGCT
TTTTTGCACAACATGGGGGATCATGTAACTCGCCTTGATCGTTGGGAACCGGAGCTGAATGAAGCCATAC
CAAACGACGAGCGTGACACCACGATGCCTGTAGCAATGGCAACAACGTTGCGCAAACTATTAACTGGCGA
ACTACTTACTCTAGCTTCCCGGCAACAATTAATAGACTGGATGGAGGCGGATAAAGTTGCAGGACCACTT
CTGCGCTCGGCCCTTCCGGCTGGCTGGTTTATTGCTGATAAATCTGGAGCCGGTGAGCGTGGGTCTCGCG
GTATCATTGCAGCACTGGGGCCAGATGGTAAGCCCTCCCGTATCGTAGTTATCTACACGACGGGGAGTCA
GGCAACTATGGATGAACGAAATAGACAGATCGCTGAGATAGGTGCCTCACTGATTAAGCATTGGTAACTG
TCAGACCAAGTTTACTCATATATACTTTAGATTGATTTAAAACTTCATTTTTAATTTAAAAGGATCTAGG
TGAAGATCCTTTTTGATAATCTCATGACCAAAATCCCTTAACGTGAGTTTTCGTTCCACTGAGCGTCAGA
CCCCGTAGAAAAGATCAAAGGATCTTCTTGAGATCCTTTTTTTCTGCGCGTAATCTGCTGCTTGCAAACA
AAAAAACCACCGCTACCAGCGGTGGTTTGTTTGCCGGATCAAGAGCTACCAACTCTTTTTCCGAAGGTAA
CTGGCTTCAGCAGAGCGCAGATACCAAATACTGTTCTTCTAGTGTAGCCGTAGTTAGGCCACCACTTCAA
GAACTCTGTAGCACCGCCTACATACCTCGCTCTGCTAATCCTGTTACCAGTGGCTGCTGCCAGTGGCGAT
AAGTCGTGTCTTACCGGGTTGGACTCAAGACGATAGTTACCGGATAAGGCGCAGCGGTCGGGCTGAACGG
GGGGTTCGTGCACACAGCCCAGCTTGGAGCGAACGACCTACACCGAACTGAGATACCTACAGCGTGAGCT
ATGAGAAAGCGCCACGCTTCCCGAAGGGAGAAAGGCGGACAGGTATCCGGTAAGCGGCAGGGTCGGAACA
GGAGAGCGCACGAGGGAGCTTCCAGGGGGAAACGCCTGGTATCTTTATAGTCCTGTCGGGTTTCGCCACC
TCTGACTTGAGCGTCGATTTTTGTGATGCTCGTCAGGGGGGCGGAGCCTATGGAAAAACGCCAGCAACGC
GGCCTTTTTACGGTTCCTGGCCTTTTGCTGGCCTTTTGCTCACATGTTCTTTCCTGCGTTATCCCCTGAT
TCTGTGGATAACCGTATTACCGCCTTTGAGTGAGCTGATACCGCTCGCCGCAGCCGAACGACCGAGCGCA
GCGAGTCAGTGAGCGAGGAAGCGGAAGAGCGCCTGATGCGGTATTTTCTCCTTACGCATCTGTGCGGTAT
TTCACACCGCATAGACCAGCCGCGTAACCTGGCAAAATCGGTTACGGTTGAGTAATAAATGGATGCCCTG
CGTAAGCGGGTGTGGGCGGACAATAAAGTCTTAAACTGAACAAAATAGATCTAAACTATGACAATAAAGT
CTTAAACTAGACAGAATAGTTGTAAACTGAAATCAGTCCAGTTATGCTGTGAAAAAGCATACTGGACTTT
TGTTATGGCTAAAGCAAACTCTTCATTTTCTGAAGTGCAAATTGCCCGTCGTATTAAAGAGGGGCGTGGC
CAAGGGCATGGTAAAGACTATATTCGCGGCGTTGTGACAATTTACCGAACAACTCCGCGGCCGGGAAGCC
GATCTCGGCTTGAACGAATTGTTAGGTGGCGGTACTTGGGTCGATATCAAAGTGCATCACTTCTTCCCGT
ATGCCCAACTTTGTATAGAGAGCCACTGCGGGATCGTCACCGTAATCTGCTTGCACGTAGATCACATAAG
CACCAAGCGCGTTGGCCTCATGCTTGAGGAGATTGATGAGCGCGGTGGCAATGCCCTGCCTCCGGTGCTC
GCCGGAGACTGCGAGATCATAGATATAGATCTCACTACGCGGCTGCTCAAACTTGGGCAGAACGTAAGCC
GCGAGAGCGCCAACAACCGCTTCTTGGTCGAAGGCAGCAAGCGCGATGAATGTCTTACTACGGAGCAAGT
TCCCGAGGTAATCGGAGTCCGGCTGATGTTGGGAGTAGGTGGCTACGTCTCCGAACTCACGACCGAAAAG
ATCAAGAGCAGCCCGCATGGATTTGACTTGGTCAGGGCCGAGCCTACATGTGCGAATGATGCCCATACTT
GAGCCACCTAACTTTGTTTTAGGGCGACTGCCCTGCTGCGTAACATCGTTGCTGCTGCGTAACATCGTTG
CTGCTCCATAACATCAAACATCGACCCACGGCGTAACGCGCTTGCTGCTTGGATGCCCGAGGCATAGACT
GTACAAAAAAACAGTCATAACAAGCCATGAAAACCGCCACTGCGCCGTTACCACCGCTGCGTTCGGTCAA
GGTTCTGGACCAGTTGCGTGAGCGCATACGCTACTTGCATTACAGTTTACGAACCGAACAGGCTTATGTC
AACTGGGTTCGTGCCTTCATCCGTTTCCACGGTGTGCGTCACCCGGCAACCTTGGGCAGCAGCGAAGTCG
AGGCATTTCTGTCCTGGCTGGCGAACGAGCGCAAGGTTTCGGTCTCCACGCATCGTCAGGCATTGGCGGC
CTTGCTGTTCTTCTACGGCAAGGTGCTGTGCACGGATCTGCCCTGGCTTCAGGAGATCGGAAGACCTCGG
CCGTCGCGGCGCTTGCCGGTGGTGCTGACCCCGGATGAAGTGGTTCGCATCCTCGGTTTTCTGGAAGGCG
AGCATCGTTTGTTCGCCCAGGACTCTAGCTATAGTTCTAGTGGTTGGCTACGTATACTCCGGAATATTAA
TAGATCATGGAGATAATTAAAATGATAACCATCTCGCAAATAAATAAGTATTTTACTGTTTTCGTAACAG
TTTTGTAATAAAAAAACCTATAAATATTCCGGATTATTCATACCGTCCCACCATCGGGCGCGGATCTCGG
TCCGAAACCATGTCGTACTACCATCACCATCACCATCACGATTACGATATCCCAACGACCGAAAACCTGT
ATTTTCAGGGCGCCATGGGATCCATGCCACATCGGACCATCCATCTTTTTAGGAAGGGGCTCCGACTGCA
CGACAACCCTACACTTTTGGCTGCCCTGGAGTCAAGCGAAACTATCTACCCAGTGTACGTGCTCGATAGG
CGATTTCTCGCAAGCGCTATGCATATTGGCGCTTTGAGGTGGCATTTTCTTTTGCAATCACTGGAGGACC
TTCATAAGAATCTGTCCCGGCTTGGGGCCCGGCTCCTGGTGATCCAGGGCGAGTACGAGTCCGTATTGCG
CGATCACGTCCAGAAATGGAACATTACTCAGGTGACCCTGGACGCCGAGATGGAACCCTTTTACAAGGAG
ATGGAGGCTAATATCCGCAGACTGGGTGCCGAGCTCGGTTTCGAAGTGCTCTCCCGCGTGGGACATAGCC
TGTACGACACAAAACGCATCCTGGACTTGAACGGGGGCTCCCCACCTCTGACATACAAACGATTCCTGCA
CATCCTCTCACAGCTCGGAGACCCAGAAGTTCCCGTTCGCAACCTCACAGCCGAGGATTTTCAGCGGTGT
ATGAGCCCGGAGCCAGGACTGGCTGAGCGGTACAGAGTCCCTGTCCCTGCAGACCTGGAAATCCCTCCAC
AGAGTTTGAGCCCTTGGACCGGAGGAGAGACAGAGGGCCTGCGGAGACTCGAACAACATCTGACCGATCA
GGGCTGGGTTGCTAATTTCACAAAGCCACGGACTATTCCTAATTCCCTGCTCCCCTCTACTACCGGCCTC
AGCCCCTATTTTAGCATGGGCTGCCTCAGTGTTAGGACTTTCTTTCAAAGACTGTCTAACATTTACGCCC
AGGCTAAGCACCACTCTCTCCCACCTGTTAGCCTGCAGGGGCAGCTGCTCTGGAGAGAGTTCTTCTACAC
CGTCGCCTCTGCCACACAGAACTTCACACAGATGGCAGGGAATCCAATCTGTCTGCAGATCCACTGGTAC
GAAGATGCAGAAAGACTGCATAAGTGGAAGACCGCTCAGACAGGTTTTCCCTGGATTGACGCTATTATGA
CACAACTGCGGCAGGAGGGATGGATTCACCACCTGGCACGGCACGCCGTGGCTTGTTTCCTCACCAGAGG
AGACCTCTGGATAAGTTGGGAGGAGGGTATGAAAGTGTTCGAGGAGCTGCTCTTGGACGCAGACTACAGT
ATCAACGCCGGCAACTGGATGTGGCTTTCTGCTAGCGCTTTCTTCCACCATTATACAAGGATCTTCTGCC
CGGTCCGCTTTGGGAAGAGAACTGACCCTGAGGGCCAATATATCAGAAAGTATCTTCCGGTATTGAAAAA
CTTTCCAACAAAGTATATTTATGAACCTTGGACCGCTAGCGAGGAGGAGCAACGGCAGGCAGGTTGCATC
ATCGGCCGGGACTACCCATTCCCAATGGTGAACCACAAGGAAGCCTCCGATAGAAATCTGCAGTTGATGC
GGAGGGTGAGAGAAGAGCAGCGGGGCACTGCTCAGCTCACTAGGTAGCTCGAGGCATGCGGTACCAAGCT
TGTCGAGAAGTACTAGAGGATCATAATCAGCCATACCACATTTGTAGAGGTTTTACTTGCTTTAAAAAAC
CTCCCACACCTCCCCCTGAACCTGAAACATAAAATGAATGCAATTGTTGTTGTTAACTTGTTTATTGCAG
CTTATAATGGTTACAAATAAAGCAATAGCATCACAAATTTCACAAATAAAGCATTTTTTTCACTGCATTC
TAGTTGTGGTTTGTCCAAACTCATCAATGTATCTTATCATGTCTGGATCTGATCACTGATATCGCCTAGG
AGATCCGAACCAGATAAGTGAAATCTAGTTCCAAACTATTTTGTCATTTTTAATTTTCGTATTAGCTTAC
GACGCTACACCCAGTTCCCATCTATTTTGTCACTCTTCCCTAAATAATCCTTAAAAACTCCATTTCCACC
CCTCCCAGTTCCCAACTATTTTGTCCGCCCACAGCGGGGCATTTTTCTTCCTGTTATGTTTTTAATCAAA
CATCCTGCCAACTCCATGTGACAAACCGTCATCTTCGGCTACTTTTTCTCTGTCACAGAATGAAAATTTT
TCTGTCATCTCTTCGTTATTAATGTTTGTAATTGACTGAATATCAACGCTTATTTGCAGCCTGAATGGCG
AATGG
