>Addgene plasmid #160552 | ClCry4 PHR | depositor partial sequence | sequence record 316505 | pfast Bac HTb forward and reverse primers
ATGCCACATCGGACCATCCATCTTTTTAGGAAGGGGCTCCGACTGCACGACAACCCTACACTTTTGGCTG
CCCTGGAGTCAAGCGAAACTATCTACCCAGTGTACGTGCTCGATAGGCGATTTCTCGCAAGCGCTATGCA
TATTGGCGCTTTGAGGTGGCATTTTCTTTTGCAATCACTGGAGGACCTTCATAAGAATCTGTCCCGGCTT
GGGGCCCGGCTCCTGGTGATCCAGGGCGAGTACGAGTCCGTATTGCGCGATCACGTCCAGAAATGGAACA
TTACTCAGGTGACCCTGGACGCCGAGATGGAACCCTTTTACAAGGAGATGGAGGCTAATATCCGCAGACT
GGGTGCCGAGCTCGGTTTCGAAGTGCTCTCCCGCGTGGGACATAGCCTGTACGACACAAAACGCATCCTG
GACTTGAACGGGGGCTCCCCACCTCTGACATACAAACGATTCCTGCACATCCTCTCACAGCTCGGAGACC
CAGAAGTTCCCGTTCGCAACCTCACAGCCGAGGATTTTCAGCGGTGTATGAGCCCGGAGCCAGGACTGGC
TGAGCGGTACAGAGTCCCTGTCCCTGCAGACCTGGAAATCCCTCCACAGAGTTTGAGCCCTTGGACCGGA
GGAGAGACAGAGGGCCTGCGGAGACTCGAACAACATCTGACCGATCAGGGCTGGGTTGCTAATTTCACAA
AGCCACGGACTATTCCTAATTCCCTGCTCCCCTCTACTACCGGCCTCAGCCCCTATTTTAGCATGGGCTG
CCTCAGTGTTAGGACTTTCTTTCAAAGACTGTCTAACATTTACGCCCAGGCTAAGCACCACTCTCTCCCA
CCTGTTAGCCTGCAGGGGCAGCTGCTCTGGAGAGAGTTCTTCTACACCGTCGCCTCTGCCACACAGAACT
TCACACAGATGGCAGGGAATCCAATCTGTCTGCAGATCCACTGGTACGAAGATGCAGAAAGACTGCATAA
GTGGAAGACCGCTCAGACAGGTTTTCCCTGGATTGACGCTATTATGACACAACTGCGGCAGGAGGGATGG
ATTCACCACCTGGCACGGCACGCCGTGGCTTGTTTCCTCACCAGAGGAGACCTCTGGATAAGTTGGGAGG
AGGGTATGAAAGTGTTCGAGGAGCTGCTCTTGGACGCAGACTACAGTATCAACGCCGGCAACTGGATGTG
GCTTTCTGCTAGCGCTTTCTTCCACCATTATACAAGGATCTTCTGCCCGGTCCGCTTTGGGAAGAGAACT
GACCCTGAGGGCCAATATATCAGAAAGTATCTTCCGGTATTGAAAAACTTTCCAACAAAGTATATTTATG
AACCTTGGACCGCTAGCGAGGAGGAGCAACGGCAGGCAGGTTGCATCATCGGCCGGGACTACCCATTCCC
AATGGTGAACCACAAGGAAGCCTCCGATAGAAATCTGCAGTTGATGCGGAGGGTGAGAGAAGAGCAGCGG
GGCACTGCTCAGCTCACTAGGTAG
